>Addgene plasmid #187901 | mCherry-p62-TIR-AAA | addgene full sequence | sequence record 391268 | Addgene NGS Result
TAGTTATTAATAGTAATCAATTACGGGGTCATTAGTTCATAGCCCATATATGGAGTTCCGCGTTACATAA
CTTACGGTAAATGGCCCGCCTGGCTGACCGCCCAACGACCCCCGCCCATTGACGTCAATAATGACGTATG
TTCCCATAGTAACGCCAATAGGGACTTTCCATTGACGTCAATGGGTGGAGTATTTACGGTAAACTGCCCA
CTTGGCAGTACATCAAGTGTATCATATGCCAAGTACGCCCCCTATTGACGTCAATGACGGTAAATGGCCC
GCCTGGCATTATGCCCAGTACATGACCTTATGGGACTTTCCTACTTGGCAGTACATCTACGTATTAGTCA
TCGCTATTACCATGGTGATGCGGTTTTGGCAGTACATCAATGGGCGTGGATAGCGGTTTGACTCACGGGG
ATTTCCAAGTCTCCACCCCATTGACGTCAATGGGAGTTTGTTTTGGCACCAAAATCAACGGGACTTTCCA
AAATGTCGTAACAACTCCGCCCCATTGACGCAAATGGGCGGTAGGCGTGTACGGTGGGAGGTCTATATAA
GCAGAGCTGGTTTAGTGAACCGTCAGATCCGCTAGCGCTACCGGTCGCCACCATGGTGAGCAAGGGCGAG
GAGGATAACATGGCCATCATCAAGGAGTTCATGCGCTTCAAGGTGCACATGGAGGGCTCCGTGAACGGCC
ACGAGTTCGAGATCGAGGGCGAGGGCGAGGGCCGCCCCTACGAGGGCACCCAGACCGCCAAGCTGAAGGT
GACCAAGGGTGGCCCCCTGCCCTTCGCCTGGGACATCCTGTCCCCTCAGTTCATGTACGGCTCCAAGGCC
TACGTGAAGCACCCCGCCGACATCCCCGACTACTTGAAGCTGTCCTTCCCCGAGGGCTTCAAGTGGGAGC
GCGTGATGAACTTCGAGGACGGCGGCGTGGTGACCGTGACCCAGGACTCCTCCCTGCAGGACGGCGAGTT
CATCTACAAGGTGAAGCTGCGCGGCACCAACTTCCCCTCCGACGGCCCCGTAATGCAGAAGAAGACCATG
GGCTGGGAGGCCTCCTCCGAGCGGATGTACCCCGAGGACGGCGCCCTGAAGGGCGAGATCAAGCAGAGGC
TGAAGCTGAAGGACGGCGGCCACTACGACGCTGAGGTCAAGACCACCTACAAGGCCAAGAAGCCCGTGCA
GCTGCCCGGCGCCTACAACGTCAACATCAAGTTGGACATCACCTCCCACAACGAGGACTACACCATCGTG
GAACAGTACGAACGCGCCGAGGGCCGCCACTCCACCGGCGGCATGGACGAGCTGTACAAGTCCGGACTCA
GATCTCGAGCTCAAATGGCGTCGCTCACCGTGAAGGCCTACCTTCTGGGCAAGGAGGACGCGGCGCGCGA
GATTCGCCGCTTCAGCTTCTGCTGCAGCCCCGAGCCTGAGGCGGAAGCCGAGGCTGCGGCGGGTCCGGGA
CCCTGCGAGCGGCTGCTGAGCCGGGTGGCCGCCCTGTTCCCCGCGCTGCGGCCTGGCGGCTTCCAGGCGC
ACTACCGCGATGAGGACGGGGACTTGGTTGCCTTTTCCAGTGACGAGGAATTGACAATGGCCATGTCCTA
CGTGAAGGATGACATCTTCCGAATCTACATTAAAGAGAAAAAAGAGTGCCGGCGGGACCACCGCCCACCG
TGTGCTCAGGAGGCGCCCCGCAACATGGTGCACCCCAATGTGATCTGCGATGGCTGCAATGGGCCTGTGG
TAGGAACCCGCTACAAGTGCAGCGTCTGCCCAGACTACGACTTGTGTAGCGTCTGCGAGGGAAAGGGCTT
GCACCGGGGGCACACCAAGCTCGCATTCCCCAGCCCCTTCGGGCACCTGTCTGAGGGCTTCTCGCACAGC
CGCTGGCTCCGGAAGGTGAAACACGGACACTTCGGGTGGCCAGGATGGGAAATGGGTCCACCAGGAAACT
GGAGCCCACGTCCTCCTCGTGCAGGGGAGGCCCGCCCTGGCCCCACGGCAGAATCAGCTTCTGGTGCATC
GGCTGATGCGAGTGTGAATTTCCTGAAGAACGTTGGGGAGAGTGTGGCAGCTGCCCTTAGCCCTCTGGGC
ATTGAAGTTGATATCGATGTGGAGCACGGAGGGAAAAGAAGCCGCCTGACCCCCGTCTCTCCAGAGAGTT
CCAGCACAGAGGAGAAGAGCAGCTCACAGCCAAGCAGCTGCTGCTCTGACCCCAGCAAGCCGGGTGGGAA
TGTTGAGGGCGCCACGCAGTCTCTGGCGGAGCAGATGAGGAAGATCGCCTTGGAGTCCGAGGGGCGCCCT
GAGGAGCAAATGGAATCCGACAACTGTTCAGGAGGAGATGATGACTGGACCCATCTGTCTTCAAAAGAAG
TGGACCCGTCTACAGGTGAACTCCAGTCCCTACAGATGCCAGAATCCGAAGGGCCAAGCTCTCTGGACCC
CTCCCAGGAGGGACCCACAGGGCTGAAGGAAGCTGCCTTGTACCCACATCTCCCGCCAGAGGCTGACCCG
CGGCTGATTGAGTCCCTCTCCCAGATGCTGTCCATGGGCTTCTCTGATGAAGGCGGCTGGCTCACCAGGC
TCCTGCAGACCAAGAACTATGACATCGGAGCGGCTCTGGACACCATCCAGTATTCAAAGCATCCCCCGCC
GTTGTGACCCGGGATCGATCCACCGGATCTAGATAACTGATCATAATCAGCCATACCACATTTGTAGAGG
TTTTACTTGCTTTAAAAAACCTCCCACACCTCCCCCTGAACCTGAAACATAAAATGAATGCAATTGTTGT
TGTTAACTTGTTTATTGCAGCTTATAATGGTTACAAATAAAGCAATAGCATCACAAATTTCACAAATAAA
GCATTTTTTTCACTGCATTCTAGTTGTGGTTTGTCCAAACTCATCAATGTATCTTAACGCGTAAATTGTA
AGCGTTAATATTTTGTTAAAATTCGCGTTAAATTTTTGTTAAATCAGCTCATTTTTTAACCAATAGGCCG
AAATCGGCAAAATCCCTTATAAATCAAAAGAATAGACCGAGATAGGGT
[37 nt withheld, positions 3059-3095]
AAAGAACGTGGACTCCAACGTCAAAGG
[49 nt withheld, positions 3123-3171]
T
[91 nt withheld, positions 3173-3263]
G
[124 nt withheld, positions 3265-3388]
CAGGTGGCACTTTTCGGGGAAATGTGCGCGGAACCCCTATTTGTTTATTTTTCTAAATACATTCAAATAT
GTATCCGCTCATGAGACAATAACCCTGATAAATGCTTCAATAATATTGAAAAAGGAAGAGTCCTGAGGCG
GAAAGAACCAGCTGTGGAATGTGTGTCAGTTAGGGTGTGGAAAGTCCCCAGGCTCCCCAGCAGGCAGAAG
TATGCAAAGCATGCATCTCAATTAGTCAGCAACCAGGTGTGGAAAGTCCCCAGGCTCCCCAGCAGGCAGA
AGTATGCAAAGCATGCATCTCAATTAGTCAGCAACCATAGTCCCGCCCCTAACTCCGCCCATCCCGCCCC
TAACTCCGCCCAGTTCCGCCCATTCTCCGCCCCATGGCTGACTAATTTTTTTTATTTATGCAGAGGCCGA
GGCCGCCTCGGCCTCTGAGCTATTCCAGAAGTAGTGAGGAGGCTTTTTTGGAGGCCTAGGCTTTTGCAAA
GATCGATCAAGAGACAGGATGAGGATCGTTTCGCATGATTGAACAAGATGGATTGCACGCAGGTTCTCCG
GCCGCTTGGGTGGAGAGGCTATTCGGCTATGACTGGGCACAACAGACAATCGGCTGCTCTGATGCCGCCG
TGTTCCGGCTGTCAGCGCAGGGGCGCCCGGTTCTTTTTGTCAAGACCGACCTGTCCGGTGCCCTGAATGA
ACTGCAAGACGAGGCAGCGCGGCTATCGTGGCTGGCCACGACGGGCGTTCCTTGCGCAGCTGTGCTCGAC
GTTGTCACTGAAGCGGGAAGGGACTGGCTGCTATTGGGCGAAGTGCCGGGGCAGGATCTCCTGTCATCTC
ACCTTGCTCCTGCCGAGAAAGTATCCATCATGGCTGATGCAATGCGGCGGCTGCATACGCTTGATCCGGC
TACCTGCCCATTCGACCACCAAGCGAAACATCGCATCGAGCGAGCACGTACTCGGATGGAAGCCGGTCTT
GTCGATCAGGATGATCTGGACGAAGAGCATCAGGGGCTCGCGCCAGCCGAACTGTTCGCCAGGCTCAAGG
CGAGCATGCCCGACGGCGAGGATCTCGTCGTGACCCATGGCGATGCCTGCTTGCCGAATATCATGGTGGA
AAATGGCCGCTTTTCTGGATTCATCGACTGTGGCCGGCTGGGTGTGGCGGACCGCTATCAGGACATAGCG
TTGGCTACCCGTGATATTGCTGAAGAGCTTGGCGGCGAATGGGCTGACCGCTTCCTCGTGCTTTACGGTA
TCGCCGCTCCCGATTCGCAGCGCATCGCCTTCTATCGCCTTCTTGACGAGTTCTTCTGAGCGGGACTCTG
GGGTTCGAAATGACCGACCAAGCGACGCCCAACCTGCCATCACGAGATTTCGATTCCACCGCCGCCTTCT
ATGAAAGGTTGGGCTTCGGAATCGTTTTCCGGGACGCCGGCTGGATGATCCTCCAGCGCGGGGATCTCAT
GCTGGAGTTCTTCGCCCACCCTAGGGGGAGGCTAACTGAAACACGGAAGGAGACAATACCGGAAGGAACC
CGCGCTATGACGGCAATAAAAAGACAGAATAAAACGCACGGTGTTGGGTCGTTTGTTCATAAACGCGGGG
TTCGGTCCCAGGGCTGGCACTCTGTCGATACCCCACCGAGACCCCATTGGGGCCAATACGCCCGCGTTTC
TTCCTTTTCCCCACCCCACCCCCCAAGTTCGGGTGAAGGCCCAGGGCTCGCAGCCAACGTCGGGGCGGCA
GGCCCTGCCATAGCCTCAGGTTACTCATATATACTTTAGATTGATTTAAAACTTCATTTTTAATTTAAAA
GGATCTAGGTGAAGATCCTTTTTGATAATCTCATGACCAAAATCCCTTAACGTGAGTTTTCGTTCCACTG
AGCGTCAGACCCCGTAGAAAAGATCAAAGGATCTTCTTGAGATCCTTTTTTTCTGCGCGTAATCTGCTGC
TTGCAAACAAAAAAACCACCGCTACCAGCGGTGGTTTGTTTGCCGGATCAAGAGCTACCAACTCTTTTTC
CGAAGGTAACTGGCTTCAGCAGAGCGCAGATACCAAATACTGTTCTTCTAGTGTAGCCGTAGTTAGGCCA
CCACTTCAAGAACTCTGTAGCACCGCCTACATACCTCGCTCTGCTAATCCTGTTACCAGTGGCTGCTGCC
AGTGGCGATAAGTCGTGTCTTACCGGGTTGGACTCAAGACGATAGTTACCGGATAAGGCGCAGCGGTCGG
GCTGAACGGGGGGTTCGTGCACACAGCCCAGCTTGGAGCGAACGACCTACACCGAACTGAGATACCTACA
GCGTGAGCTATGAGAAAGCGCCACGCTTCCCGAAGGGAGAAAGGCGGACAGGTATCCGGTAAGCGGCAGG
GTCGGAACAGGAGAGCGCACGAGGGAGCTTCCAGGGGGAAACGCCTGGTATCTTTATAGTCCTGTCGGGT
TTCGCCACCTCTGACTTGAGCGTCGATTTTTGTGATGCTCGTCAGGGGGGCGGAGCCTATGGAAAAACGC
CAGCAACGCGGCCTTTTTACGGTTCCTGGCCTTTTGCTGGCCTTTTGCTCACATGTTCTTTCCTGCGTTA
TCCCCTGATTCTGTGGATAACCGTATTACCGCCATGCAT
Features (pLannotate 1.2.2; 15 found; start..end, strand, type, name):
     61..364     +  enhancer       CMV enhancer: human cytomegalovirus immediate early enhancer
    365..568     +  promoter       CMV promoter: human cytomegalovirus (CMV) immediate early promoter
    613..1320    +  CDS            mCherry: mCherry is a basic (constitutively fluorescent) red fluorescent protein published in 2004, derived from Discosoma sp.. It is reported to be a very rapidly-maturing monomer with low acid sensitivity.
   1321..1344    +  misc_feature   MCS (fragment): multiple cloning site
   1345..2664    +  CDS            SQSTM1: SQSTM_HUMAN - Also known as ORCA, OSIL. Experimental evidence at protein level: Swiss-Prot protein existence level 1. Autophagy receptor required for selective macroautophagy (aggrephagy). Functions as a bridge between polyubiquitinated cargo and autophagosomes. Interacts directly with both the cargo to become degraded and an autophagy modifier of the MAP1 LC3 family (PubMed:16286508, PubMed:20168092, PubMed:24128730, PubMed:28404643, PubMed:22622177). Along with WDFY3, involved in the formation and autophagic degradation of cytoplasmic ubiquitin-containing inclusions (p62 bodies, ALIS/aggreso
   2698..2782    +  CDS            large T antigen (fragment): large T antigen from SV40 (simian virus 40)
   2805..2926    +  polyA_signal   SV40 poly(A) signal: SV40 polyadenylation signal
   2960..3388    -  rep_origin     f1 ori (sequence partly withheld): f1 bacteriophage origin of replication; arrow indicates direction of (+) strand synthesis
   3415..3519    +  promoter       AmpR promoter: bla
   3521..3878    +  promoter       SV40 promoter: SV40 enhancer and early promoter
   3913..4707    +  CDS            NeoR/KanR: aminoglycoside phosphotransferase from Tn5; aph(3')-II (or nptII); confers resistance to neomycin, kanamycin, and G418 (Geneticin®)
   4728..4880    +  CDS            ble (fragment): BLE_KLEPN - Experimental evidence at protein level: Swiss-Prot protein existence level 1. Binding protein with a strong affinity to the bleomycin family of antibiotics. Binds to CL990; an antimitotic-antibiotic compound. From Klebsiella pneumoniae.
   4939..4986    +  polyA_signal   HSV TK poly(A) signal: herpes simplex virus thymidine kinase polyadenylation signal (Cole and Stacy, 1985)
   5077..5093    -  polyA_signal   bGH poly(A) signal (fragment): bovine growth hormone polyadenylation signal
   5315..5903    +  rep_origin     ori: high-copy-number ColE1/pMB1/pBR322/pUC origin of replication
