[The description below was written by a language model from this plasmid's Addgene catalogue record and pLannotate feature annotations shown in this document.]
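Description:
mCherry-p62-TIR-AAA is a mammalian expression plasmid built on the Clontech mCherry-C1 backbone that produces human p62/SQSTM1 fused at its N terminus to the red fluorescent protein mCherry. The fusion is driven by the human cytomegalovirus immediate-early enhancer and promoter. The mCherry coding sequence is followed by a short remnant of the multiple cloning site that acts as a linker, then the SQSTM1 open reading frame, and the transcript is terminated by the SV40 polyadenylation signal. The p62 insert carries three alanine substitutions, P228A, E230A and P232A. The "TIR-AAA" name suggests that these disrupt a specific interaction motif, although the record does not define the motif.

In bacteria the plasmid replicates from a high-copy ColE1/pUC-type origin, and an f1 origin is also present. A single Tn5 NeoR/KanR aminoglycoside phosphotransferase gene provides selection in both hosts. A bacterial (bla) promoter drives it for kanamycin resistance in E. coli, while the SV40 enhancer/early promoter with an HSV TK polyadenylation signal drives it for G418 selection of mammalian cells. The short large T antigen, ble and bGH poly(A) annotations are fragmentary matches, not functional elements.

The catalogue lists a total size of about 6.2 kb and an insert of about 2.2 kb. The sequenced record is about 6.0 kb, with an SQSTM1 coding region of roughly 1.3 kb, so the catalogue figures appear approximate or may include mCherry. SQSTM1 is a selective autophagy receptor that links polyubiquitinated cargo to autophagosomes. The associated study examined recruitment of NEMO to damaged mitochondria and NF-κB activation, so the construct is suited to live-cell or fixed imaging that compares the localisation and function of the mutant with wild-type p62.
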