Addgene plasmid #187901: mCherry-p62-TIR-AAA
Purpose: Mammalian cell expression of a triple mutant of p62: P228A, E230A, P232A
Depositing lab: Erika Holzbaur. Depositing organization: University of Pennsylvania. Publication: Damaged mitochondria recruit the effector NEMO to activate NF-kappaB signaling. Harding O, Holzer E, Riley JF, Martens S, Holzbaur ELF. Mol Cell. 2023 Sep 7;83(17):3188-3204.e7. doi: 10.1016/j.molcel.2023.08.005. PubMed 37683611.
Backbone
  Vector backbone: mCherry-C1
  Backbone manufacturer: Clontech
  Backbone size w/o insert (bp): 4000
  Total vector size (bp): 6197
  Vector type: Mammalian Expression
  Selectable markers: Neomycin (select with G418)
Growth in bacteria
  Bacterial resistance: Kanamycin, 50 μg/mL
  Growth temperature: 37°C
  Growth strain: DH5alpha
  Copy number: High Copy
Gene/Insert
  Gene/Insert name: SQSTM1 (alt name: p62)
  Species: H. sapiens (human)
  Insert size (bp): 2200
  Mutation: Triple alanine mutant: P228A, E230A, P232A
  GenBank ID: NM_003900.5
  Entrez Gene: SQSTM1 (a.k.a. A170, DMRV, EBIAP, FTDALS3, NADGP, OSIL, PDB3, ZIP3, p60, p62, p62B)
  Promoter: CMV
  Tag / fusion protein: mCherry (N terminal on insert)
  Cloning method: Restriction Enzyme; 5′ cloning site BstGI (not destroyed); 3′ cloning site XmaI (not destroyed)
  Sequencing primers: 5′ pd2.5-mCherry 5'-CACCTACAAGGCCAAGAAGC; 3′ pEGFP-C Rev2 5'-CTTTATTTGTAACCATTATAAGCTGC
Resource information
  A portion of this plasmid was derived from a plasmid made by: S. Martens (University of Vienna); Wurzer et al., eLife 2015
Terms and licenses: Academic/Nonprofit Terms; Industry Terms: Not Available to Industry
Depositor comments: Please visit https://www.biorxiv.org/content/10.1101/2022.06.21.496850v1 for bioRxiv preprint.
How to cite: mCherry-p62-TIR-AAA was a gift from Erika Holzbaur (Addgene plasmid # 187901 ; http://n2t.net/addgene:187901 ; RRID:Addgene_187901)
